Addgene plasmid #115795: pCF525-EF1a-Hygro-P2A-AcrIIA4-lenti
Purpose: Expresses AcrIIA4 in human cells, contained in a lentiviral vector.
Depositing lab: Jennifer Doudna. Depositing organization: University of California, Berkeley. Publication: Systematic discovery of natural CRISPR-Cas12a inhibitors. Watters KE, Fellmann C, Bai HB, Ren SM, Doudna JA. Science. 2018 Oct 12;362(6411):236-239. doi: 10.1126/science.aau5138. Epub 2018 Sep 6. PubMed 30190307.
Backbone
  Vector backbone: pCF525 (SIN-LTR lenti)
  Backbone manufacturer: N/A
  Backbone size w/o insert (bp): 8100
  Total vector size (bp): 8376
  Vector type: Mammalian Expression, Bacterial Expression, Lentiviral
  Selectable markers: Hygromycin
Growth in bacteria
  Bacterial resistance: Ampicillin, 100 μg/mL
  Growth temperature: 37°C
  Growth strain: NEB Stable
  Copy number: High Copy
Gene/Insert
  Gene/Insert name: AcrIIA4
  Species: Listeria monocytogenes
  Insert size (bp): 264
  GenBank ID: WP_003723290.1
  Promoter: EF-1a promoter
  Cloning method: Gibson Cloning
  Sequencing primers: 5′ TGCGACGCAATCGTCCGATCC
Terms and licenses: Academic/Nonprofit Terms; Industry Terms: Not Available to Industry
How to cite: pCF525-EF1a-Hygro-P2A-AcrIIA4-lenti was a gift from Jennifer Doudna (Addgene plasmid # 115795 ; http://n2t.net/addgene:115795 ; RRID:Addgene_115795)
