[The description below was written by a language model from this plasmid's Addgene catalogue record and pLannotate feature annotations shown in this document.]
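Description:
pCF525-EF1a-Hygro-P2A-AcrIIA4-lenti is an 8,376 bp self-inactivating (SIN) HIV-1-based lentiviral transfer plasmid for stable expression of the anti-CRISPR protein AcrIIA4 in human cells. It is propagated in E. coli through a high-copy ColE1/pUC-type origin and selected with ampicillin via the β-lactamase gene. The viral genome is transcribed from a CMV enhancer/promoter fused to a truncated 5' LTR, an arrangement that typically makes genomic RNA production independent of Tat. It carries the Ψ packaging signal with an adjoining gag fragment, the Rev response element for nuclear export of unspliced RNA, and the cPPT/CTS, which aids nuclear import of the reverse-transcribed genome. The 3' LTR has a U3 deletion, so the integrated provirus lacks LTR promoter activity, and a bGH polyadenylation signal lies downstream of it.

The internal expression cassette is driven by the human EF-1α promoter with its intron A. According to the construct name, a single transcript encodes hygromycin B phosphotransferase linked through a P2A self-cleaving peptide to AcrIIA4, a 264 bp insert from Listeria monocytogenes. Hygromycin-resistant transduced cells should therefore also produce the inhibitor. The automated feature table annotates HygR but not the P2A or AcrIIA4. The unannotated gap between HygR and the WPRE is the likely location of both. The WPRE enhances expression of the transcript.

AcrIIA4 is known as an inhibitor of type II-A Cas9, notably SpCas9. The construct comes from a study on the discovery of natural Cas12a inhibitors, but the record does not state its specific role in that work.
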