Features (pLannotate 1.2.2; 23 found; start..end, strand, type, name):
    106..485     +  enhancer       CMV enhancer: human cytomegalovirus immediate early enhancer
    486..685     +  promoter       CMV promoter: human cytomegalovirus (CMV) immediate early promoter
    703..883     +  LTR            5' LTR (truncated): truncated 5' long terminal repeat (LTR) from HIV-1
    930..1055    +  misc_feature   HIV-1 Ψ: packaging signal of human immunodeficiency virus type 1
   1039..1402    +  CDS            HIV-1 gag (fragment): gag protein from human immunodeficiency virus 1; gag
   1548..1781    +  misc_feature   RRE: The Rev response element (RRE) of HIV-1 allows for Rev-dependent mRNA export from the nucleus to the cytoplasm.
   2158..2258    +  CDS            Rev (fragment): human immunodeficiency virus 1 (HIV-1) Rev protein; rev; enhances nuclear export of unspliced and incompletely spliced viral mRNAs
   2308..2425    +  misc_feature   cPPT/CTS: central polypurine tract and central termination sequence of HIV-1
   2475..2493    +  CDS            small t antigen (fragment): SV40 (simian virus 40) small t antigen
   2519..2730    +  promoter       EF-1α core promoter: core promoter for human elongation factor EF-1α
   2731..2839    +  intron         EF-1α intron A (fragment): intron upstream of the start codon of human EF-1α
   3465..3668    +  intron         EF-1α intron A: truncated intron upstream of the start codon of human EF-1α
   3707..4726    +  CDS            HygR: hygromycin B phosphotransferase confers resistance to hygromycin
   5072..5660    +  misc_feature   WPRE: woodchuck hepatitis virus posttranscriptional regulatory element
   5711..5730    +  misc_feature   cPPT/CTS (fragment): central polypurine tract and central termination sequence of HIV-1
   5732..5965    +  LTR            3' LTR (ΔU3): self-inactivating 3' long terminal repeat (LTR) from HIV-1
   5997..6221    +  polyA_signal   bGH poly(A) signal: bovine growth hormone polyadenylation signal
   6225..6244    +  promoter       SV40 promoter (fragment): SV40 enhancer and early promoter
   6265..6315    -  CDS            lacI (fragment): lac repressor; lacI; The lac repressor binds to the lac operator to inhibit transcription in E. coli. This inhibition can be relieved by adding lactose or isopropyl-β-D-thiogalactopyranoside (IPTG).
   6498..7086    -  rep_origin     ori: high-copy-number ColE1/pMB1/pBR322/pUC origin of replication
   7257..8117    -  CDS            AmpR: β-lactamase; bla; confers resistance to ampicillin, carbenicillin, and related antibiotics
   8118..8222    -  promoter       AmpR promoter: bla
   8281..8333    -  misc_feature   bom (fragment): basis of mobility region from pBR322
>Addgene plasmid #115795 | pCF525-EF1a-Hygro-P2A-AcrIIA4-lenti | addgene full sequence | sequence record 225602 | Addgene NGS Result
GCAAAATTTAAGCTACAACAAGGCAAGGCTTGACCGACAATTGCATGAAGAATCTGCTTAGGGTTAGGCG
TTTTGCGCTGCTTCGCGATGTACGGGCCAGATATTGACATTGATTATTGACTAGTTATTAATAGTAATCA
ATTACGGGGTCATTAGTTCATAGCCCATATATGGAGTTCCGCGTTACATAACTTACGGTAAATGGCCCGC
CTGGCTGACCGCCCAACGACCCCCGCCCATTGACGTCAATAATGACGTATGTTCCCATAGTAACGCCAAT
AGGGACTTTCCATTGACGTCAATGGGTGGAGTATTTACGGTAAACTGCCCACTTGGCAGTACATCAAGTG
TATCATATGCCAAGTACGCCCCCTATTGACGTCAATGACGGTAAATGGCCCGCCTGGCATTATGCCCAGT
ACATGACCTTATGGGACTTTCCTACTTGGCAGTACATCTACGTATTAGTCATCGCTATTACCATGGTGAT
GCGGTTTTGGCAGTACATCAATGGGCGTGGATAGCGGTTTGACTCACGGGGATTTCCAAGTCTCCACCCC
ATTGACGTCAATGGGAGTTTGTTTTGGCACCAAAATCAACGGGACTTTCCAAAATGTCGTAACAACTCCG
CCCCATTGACGCAAATGGGCGGTAGGCGTGTACGGTGGGAGGTCTATATAAGCAGCGCGTTTTGCCTGTA
CTGGGTCTCTCTGGTTAGACCAGATCTGAGCCTGGGAGCTCTCTGGCTAACTAGGGAACCCACTGCTTAA
GCCTCAATAAAGCTTGCCTTGAGTGCTTCAAGTAGTGTGTGCCCGTCTGTTGTGTGACTCTGGTAACTAG
AGATCCCTCAGACCCTTTTAGTCAGTGTGGAAAATCTCTAGCAGTGGCGCCCGAACAGGGACTTGAAAGC
GAAAGGGAAACCAGAGGAGCTCTCTCGACGCAGGACTCGGCTTGCTGAAGCGCGCACGGCAAGAGGCGAG
GGGCGGCGACTGGTGAGTACGCCAAAAATTTTGACTAGCGGAGGCTAGAAGGAGAGAGATGGGTGCGAGA
GCGTCAGTATTAAGCGGGGGAGAATTAGATCGCGATGGGAAAAAATTCGGTTAAGGCCAGGGGGAAAGAA
AAAATATAAATTAAAACATATAGTATGGGCAAGCAGGGAGCTAGAACGATTCGCAGTTAATCCTGGCCTG
TTAGAAACATCAGAAGGCTGTAGACAAATACTGGGACAGCTACAACCATCCCTTCAGACAGGATCAGAAG
AACTTAGATCATTATATAATACAGTAGCAACCCTCTATTGTGTGCATCAAAGGATAGAGATAAAAGACAC
CAAGGAAGCTTTAGACAAGATAGAGGAAGAGCAAAACAAAAGTAAGACCACCGCACAGCAAGCGGCCGCT
GATCTTCAGACCTGGAGGAGGAGATATGAGGGACAATTGGAGAAGTGAATTATATAAATATAAAGTAGTA
AAAATTGAACCATTAGGAGTAGCACCCACCAAGGCAAAGAGAAGAGTGGTGCAGAGAGAAAAAAGAGCAG
TGGGAATAGGAGCTTTGTTCCTTGGGTTCTTGGGAGCAGCAGGAAGCACTATGGGCGCAGCGTCAATGAC
GCTGACGGTACAGGCCAGACAATTATTGTCTGGTATAGTGCAGCAGCAGAACAATTTGCTGAGGGCTATT
GAGGCGCAACAGCATCTGTTGCAACTCACAGTCTGGGGCATCAAGCAGCTCCAGGCAAGAATCCTGGCTG
TGGAAAGATACCTAAAGGATCAACAGCTCCTGGGGATTTGGGGTTGCTCTGGAAAACTCATTTGCACCAC
TGCTGTGCCTTGGAATGCTAGTTGGAGTAATAAATCTCTGGAACAGATTTGGAATCACACGACCTGGATG
GAGTGGGACAGAGAAATTAACAATTACACAAGCTTAATACACTCCTTAATTGAAGAATCGCAAAACCAGC
AAGAAAAGAATGAACAAGAATTATTGGAATTAGATAAATGGGCAAGTTTGTGGAATTGGTTTAACATAAC
AAATTGGCTGTGGTATATAAAATTATTCATAATGATAGTAGGAGGCTTGGTAGGTTTAAGAATAGTTTTT
GCTGTACTTTCTATAGTGAATAGAGTTAGGCAGGGATATTCACCATTATCGTTTCAGACCCACCTCCCAA
CCCCGAGGGGACCCGACAGGCCCGAAGGAATAGAAGAAGAAGGTGGAGAGAGAGACAGAGACAGATCCAT
TCGATTAGTGAACGGATCGGCACTGCGTGCGCCAATTCTGCAGACAAATGGCAGTATTCATCCACAATTT
TAAAAGAAAAGGGGGGATTGGGGGGTACAGTGCAGGGGAAAGAATAGTAGACATAATAGCAACAGACATA
CAAACTAAAGAATTACAAAAACAAATTACAAAAATTCAAAATTTTCGGGTTTATTACAGGGACAGCAGAG
ATCCAGTTTGGTTAATTAAGCTAGCTAGGTCTTGAAAGGAGTGGGAATTGGCTCCGGTGCCCGTCAGTGG
GCAGAGCGCACATCGCCCACAGTCCCCGAGAAGTTGGGGGGAGGGGTCGGCAATTGATCCGGTGCCTAGA
GAAGGTGGCGCGGGGTAAACTGGGAAAGTGATGTCGTGTACTGGCTCCGCCTTTTTCCCGAGGGTGGGGG
AGAACCGTATATAAGTGCAGTAGTCGCCGTGAACGTTCTTTTTCGCAACGGGTTTGCCGCCAGAACACAG
GTAAGTGCCGTGTGTGGTTCCCGCGGGCCTGGCCTCTTTACGGGTTATGGCCCTTGCGTGCCTTGAATTA
CTTCCACTGGCTGCAGTACGTGATTCTTGATCCCGAGCTTCGGGTTGGAAGTGGGTGGGAGAGTTCGAGG
CCTTGCGCTTAAGGAGCCCCTTCGCCTCGTGCTTGAGTTGAGGCCTGGCCTGGGCGCTGGGGCCGCCGCG
TGCGAATCTGGTGGCACCTTCGCGCCTGTCTCGCTGCTTTCGATAAGTCTCTAGCCATTTAAAATTTTTG
ATGACCTGCTGCGACGCTTTTTTTCTGGCAAGATAGTCTTGTAAATGCGGGCCAAGATCTGCACACTGGT
ATTTCGGTTTTTGGGGCCGCGGGCGGCGACGGGGCCCGTGCGTCCCAGCGCACATGTTCGGCGAGGCGGG
GCCTGCGAGCGCGGCCACCGAGAATCGGACGGGGGTAGTCTCAAGCTGGCCGGCCTGCTCTGGTGCCTGG
CCTCGCGCCGCCGTGTATCGCCCCGCCCTGGGCGGCAAGGCTGGCCCGGTCGGCACCAGTTGCGTGAGCG
GAAAGATGGCCGCTTCCCGGCCCTGCTGCAGGGAGCTCAAAATGGAGGACGCGGCGCTCGGGAGAGCGGG
CGGGTGAGTCACCCACACAAAGGAAAAGGGCCTTTCCGTCCTCAGCCGTCGCTTCATGTGACTCCACGGA
GTACCGGGCGCCGTCCAGGCACCTCGATTAGTTCTCGAGCTTTTGGAGTACGTCGTCTTTAGGTTGGGGG
GAGGGGTTTTATGCGATGGAGTTTCCCCACACTGAGTGGGTGGAGACTGAAGTTAGGCCAGCTTGGCACT
TGATGTAATTCTCCTTGGAATTTGCCCTTTTTGAGTTTGGATCTTGGTTCATTCTCAAGCCTCAGACAGT
GGTTCAAAGTTTTTTTCTTCCATTTCAGGTGTCGTGAACCGGTTCTAGAGCGCTGCCACCATGGCCAAAA
AGCCTGAACTCACCGCGACGTCTGTCGAGAAGTTTCTGATCGAAAAGTTCGACAGCGTGTCCGACCTGAT
GCAGCTCTCGGAGGGCGAAGAATCTCGTGCTTTCAGCTTCGATGTAGGAGGGCGTGGATATGTCCTGCGG
GTAAATAGCTGCGCCGATGGTTTCTACAAAGATCGTTATGTTTATCGGCACTTTGCATCGGCCGCGCTCC
CGATTCCGGAAGTGCTTGACATTGGGGAGTTCAGCGAGAGCCTGACCTATTGCATCTCCCGCCGTGCACA
GGGTGTCACGTTGCAAGACCTGCCTGAAACCGAACTGCCCGCTGTTCTGCAGCCGGTCGCGGAGGCAATG
GATGCGATCGCTGCGGCCGATCTTAGCCAGACGAGCGGGTTCGGCCCATTCGGACCGCAAGGAATCGGTC
AATACACTACATGGCGTGATTTCATATGCGCGATTGCTGATCCCCATGTGTATCACTGGCAAACTGTGAT
GGACGACACCGTCAGTGCGTCCGTCGCGCAGGCTCTCGATGAGCTGATGCTTTGGGCCGAGGACTGCCCC
GAAGTCCGGCACCTCGTGCACGCGGATTTCGGCTCCAACAATGTCCTGACGGACAATGGCCGCATAACAG
CGGTCATTGACTGGAGCGAGGCGATGTTCGGGGATTCCCAATACGAGGTCGCCAACATCTTCTTCTGGAG
GCCGTGGTTGGCTTGTATGGAGCAGCAGACGCGCTACTTCGAGCGGAGGCATCCGGAGCTTGCAGGATCG
CCGCGGCTCCGGGCGTATATGCTCCGCATTGGTCTTGACCAACTCTATCAGAGCTTGGTTGACGGCAATT
TCGATGATGCAGCTTGGGCGCAGGGTCGATGCGACGCAATCGTCCGATCCGGAGCCGGGACTGTCGGGCG
TACACAAATCGCCCGCAGAAGCGCGGCCGTCTGGACCGATGGCTGTGTAGAAGTACTCGCCGATAGTGGA
AACCGACGCCCCAGCACTCGTCCGAGGGCAAAGGAAGGATCCGGCGCAACAAACTTCTCTCTGCTGAAAC
AAGCCGGAGATGTCGAAGAGAATCCTGGACCGATGAATATTAATGACTTAATTAGAGAAATCAAAAACAA
AGATTACACAGTGAAATTGAGTGGTACGGATAGCAATAGTATCACACAGCTAATTATTCGCGTTAATAAT
GATGGCAACGAGTATGTAATTTCTGAAAGTGAAAATGAATCAATCGTTGAAAAATTCATCTCTGCATTCA
AAAACGGTTGGAATCAAGAATACGAGGATGAAGAAGAATTTTATAATGACATGCAAACAATCACCTTAAA
AAGTGAGTTGAACTAAACGCGTTAAGTCGACAATCAACCTCTGGATTACAAAATTTGTGAAAGATTGACT
GGTATTCTTAACTATGTTGCTCCTTTTACGCTATGTGGATACGCTGCTTTAATGCCTTTGTATCATGCTA
TTGCTTCCCGTATGGCTTTCATTTTCTCCTCCTTGTATAAATCCTGGTTGCTGTCTCTTTATGAGGAGTT
GTGGCCCGTTGTCAGGCAACGTGGCGTGGTGTGCACTGTGTTTGCTGACGCAACCCCCACTGGTTGGGGC
ATTGCCACCACCTGTCAGCTCCTTTCCGGGACTTTCGCTTTCCCCCTCCCTATTGCCACGGCGGAACTCA
TCGCCGCCTGCCTTGCCCGCTGCTGGACAGGGGCTCGGCTGTTGGGCACTGACAATTCCGTGGTGTTGTC
GGGGAAATCATCGTCCTTTCCTTGGCTGCTCGCCTGTGTTGCCACCTGGATTCTGCGCGGGACGTCCTTC
TGCTACGTCCCTTCGGCCCTCAATCCAGCGGACCTTCCTTCCCGCGGCCTGCTGCCGGCTCTGCGGCCTC
TTCCGCGTCTTCGCCTTCGCCCTCAGACGAGTCGGATCTCCCTTTGGGCCGCCTCCCCGCGTCGACTTTA
AGACCAATGACTTACAAGGCAGCTGTAGATCTTAGCCACTTTTTAAAAGAAAAGGGGGGACTGGAAGGGC
TAATTCACTCCCAACGAAGACAAGATCTGCTTTTTGCTTGTACTGGGTCTCTCTGGTTAGACCAGATCTG
AGCCTGGGAGCTCTCTGGCTAACTAGGGAACCCACTGCTTAAGCCTCAATAAAGCTTGCCTTGAGTGCTT
CAAGTAGTGTGTGCCCGTCTGTTGTGTGACTCTGGTAACTAGAGATCCCTCAGACCCTTTTAGTCAGTGT
GGAAAATCTCTAGCAGGGCCCGTTTAAACCCGCTGATCAGCCTCGACTGTGCCTTCTAGTTGCCAGCCAT
CTGTTGTTTGCCCCTCCCCCGTGCCTTCCTTGACCCTGGAAGGTGCCACTCCCACTGTCCTTTCCTAATA
AAATGAGGAAATTGCATCGCATTGTCTGAGTAGGTGTCATTCTATTCTGGGGGGTGGGGTGGGGCAGGAC
AGCAAGGGGGAGGATTGGGAAGACAATAGCAGGCATGCTGGGGATGCGGTGGGCTCTATGGCTTCTGAGG
CGGAAAGAACCAGCCATTAATGAAAAGAACCAGCCATTAATGAATCGGCCAACGCGCGGGGAGAGGCGGT
TTGCGTATTGGGCGCTCTTCCGCTTCCTCGCTCACTGACTCGCTGCGCTCGGTCGTTCGGCTGCGGCGAG
CGGTATCAGCTCACTCAAAGGCGGTAATACGGTTATCCACAGAATCAGGGGATAACGCAGGAAAGAACAT
GTGAGCAAAAGGCCAGCAAAAGGCCAGGAACCGTAAAAAGGCCGCGTTGCTGGCGTTTTTCCATAGGCTC
CGCCCCCCTGACGAGCATCACAAAAATCGACGCTCAAGTCAGAGGTGGCGAAACCCGACAGGACTATAAA
GATACCAGGCGTTTCCCCCTGGAAGCTCCCTCGTGCGCTCTCCTGTTCCGACCCTGCCGCTTACCGGATA
CCTGTCCGCCTTTCTCCCTTCGGGAAGCGTGGCGCTTTCTCATAGCTCACGCTGTAGGTATCTCAGTTCG
GTGTAGGTCGTTCGCTCCAAGCTGGGCTGTGTGCACGAACCCCCCGTTCAGCCCGACCGCTGCGCCTTAT
CCGGTAACTATCGTCTTGAGTCCAACCCGGTAAGACACGACTTATCGCCACTGGCAGCAGCCACTGGTAA
CAGGATTAGCAGAGCGAGGTATGTAGGCGGTGCTACAGAGTTCTTGAAGTGGTGGCCTAACTACGGCTAC
ACTAGAAGAACAGTATTTGGTATCTGCGCTCTGCTGAAGCCAGTTACCTTCGGAAAAAGAGTTGGTAGCT
CTTGATCCGGCAAACAAACCACCGCTGGTAGCGGTGGTTTTTTTGTTTGCAAGCAGCAGATTACGCGCAG
AAAAAAAGGATCTCAAGAAGATCCTTTGATCTTTTCTACGGGGTCTGACGCTCAGTGGAACGAAAACTCA
CGTTAAGGGATTTTGGTCATGAGATTATCAAAAAGGATCTTCACCTAGATCCTTTTAAATTAAAAATGAA
GTTTTAAATCAATCTAAAGTATATATGAGTAAACTTGGTCTGACAGTTACCAATGCTTAATCAGTGAGGC
ACCTATCTCAGCGATCTGTCTATTTCGTTCATCCATAGTTGCCTGACTCCCCGTCGTGTAGATAACTACG
ATACGGGAGGGCTTACCATCTGGCCCCAGTGCTGCAATGATACCGCGAGACCCACGCTCACCGGCTCCAG
ATTTATCAGCAATAAACCAGCCAGCCGGAAGGGCCGAGCGCAGAAGTGGTCCTGCAACTTTATCCGCCTC
CATCCAGTCTATTAATTGTTGCCGGGAAGCTAGAGTAAGTAGTTCGCCAGTTAATAGTTTGCGCAACGTT
GTTGCCATTGCTACAGGCATCGTGGTGTCACGCTCGTCGTTTGGTATGGCTTCATTCAGCTCCGGTTCCC
AACGATCAAGGCGAGTTACATGATCCCCCATGTTGTGCAAAAAAGCGGTTAGCTCCTTCGGTCCTCCGAT
CGTTGTCAGAAGTAAGTTGGCCGCAGTGTTATCACTCATGGTTATGGCAGCACTGCATAATTCTCTTACT
GTCATGCCATCCGTAAGATGCTTTTCTGTGACTGGTGAGTACTCAACCAAGTCATTCTGAGAATAGTGTA
TGCGGCGACCGAGTTGCTCTTGCCCGGCGTCAATACGGGATAATACCGCGCCACATAGCAGAACTTTAAA
AGTGCTCATCATTGGAAAACGTTCTTCGGGGCGAAAACTCTCAAGGATCTTACCGCTGTTGAGATCCAGT
TCGATGTAACCCACTCGTGCACCCAACTGATCTTCAGCATCTTTTACTTTCACCAGCGTTTCTGGGTGAG
CAAAAACAGGAAGGCAAAATGCCGCAAAAAAGGGAATAAGGGCGACACGGAAATGTTGAATACTCATACT
CTTCCTTTTTCAATATTATTGAAGCATTTATCAGGGTTATTGTCTCATGAGCGGATACATATTTGAATGT
ATTTAGAAAAATAAACAAATAGGGGTTCCGCGCACATTTCCCCGAAAAGTGCCACCTGACGTCGACGGAT
CGGGAGATCTCCCGATCCCCTATGGTGCACTCTCAGTACAATCTGCTCTGATGCCGCATAGTTAAGCCAG
TATCTGCTCCCTGCTTGTGTGTTGGAGGTCGCTGAGTAGTGCGCGA
